LOCUS       Exported 3566 bp ds-DNA circular SYN 12-MAY-2021
DEFINITION  This plasmid is part of the Minimal Antibiotic Resistance Platform
            (ARP) Kit (Addgene #1000000143). Low copy-number plasmid that
            constitutively expresses genes using the Pbla promoter..
ACCESSION   .
VERSION     .
KEYWORDS    pGDP3 rmtB
SOURCE      synthetic DNA construct
  ORGANISM  synthetic DNA construct
REFERENCE   1 (bases 1 to 3566)
  AUTHORS   Cox G, Sieron A, King AM, De Pascale G, Pawlowski AC, Koteva K,
            Wright GD
  TITLE     A Common Platform for Antibiotic Dereplication and Adjuvant
            Discovery.
  JOURNAL   Cell Chem Biol. 2017 Jan 19;24(1):98-109. doi:
            10.1016/j.chembiol.2016.11.011. Epub 2016 Dec 22.
  PUBMED    28017602
REFERENCE   2 (bases 1 to 3566)
  AUTHORS   .
  TITLE     Direct Submission
  JOURNAL   Exported May 12, 2021 from SnapGene Server 1.1.58
            http://www.snapgene.com
FEATURES             Location/Qualifiers
     source          1..3566
                     /organism="synthetic DNA construct"
                     /mol_type="other DNA"
     RBS             232..254
                     /note="efficient ribosome binding site from bacteriophage
                     T7 gene 10 (Olins and Rangwala, 1989)"
     CDS             273..290
                     /codon_start=1
                     /product="6xHis affinity tag"
                     /label=6xHis
                     /translation="HHHHHH"
     CDS             300..317
                     /codon_start=1
                     /product="thrombin recognition and cleavage site"
                     /label=thrombin site
                     /translation="LVPRGS"
     CDS             691..708
                     /codon_start=1
                     /product="6xHis affinity tag"
                     /label=6xHis
                     /translation="HHHHHH"
     terminator      770..797
                     /label=rrnB T2 terminator
                     /note="transcription terminator T2 from the E. coli rrnB
                     gene"
     promoter        822..926
                     /gene="bla"
                     /label=AmpR promoter
     CDS             927..1787
                     /codon_start=1
                     /gene="bla"
                     /product="beta-lactamase"
                     /label=AmpR
                     /note="confers resistance to ampicillin, carbenicillin, and
                     related antibiotics"
                     /translation="MSIQHFRVALIPFFAAFCLPVFAHPETLVKVKDAEDQLGARVGYI
                     ELDLNSGKILESFRPEERFPMMSTFKVLLCGAVLSRIDAGQEQLGRRIHYSQNDLVEYS
                     PVTEKHLTDGMTVRELCSAAITMSDNTAANLLLTTIGGPKELTAFLHNMGDHVTRLDRW
                     EPELNEAIPNDERDTTMPAAMATTLRKLLTGELLTLASRQQLIDWMEADKVAGPLLRSA
                     LPAGWFIADKSGAGERGSRGIIAALGPDGKPSRIVVIYTTGSQATMDERNRQIAEIGAS
                     LIKHW"
     primer_bind     complement(1145..1164)
                     /label=Amp-R
                     /note="Ampicillin resistance gene, reverse primer"
     rep_origin      1958..2546
                     /direction=RIGHT
                     /label=ori
                     /note="high-copy-number ColE1/pMB1/pBR322/pUC origin of
                     replication"
     primer_bind     2447..2466
                     /label=pBR322ori-F
                     /note="pBR322 origin, forward primer"
     primer_bind     2700..2717
                     /label=L4440
                     /note="L4440 vector, forward primer"
     misc_feature    2732..2871
                     /label=bom
                     /note="basis of mobility region from pBR322"
     primer_bind     complement(2797..2816)
                     /label=pRS-marker
                     /note="pRS vectors, use to sequence yeast selectable
                     marker"
     primer_bind     2957..2979
                     /label=pGEX 3'
                     /note="pGEX vectors, reverse primer"
     CDS             complement(2973..3164)
                     /codon_start=1
                     /gene="rop"
                     /product="Rop protein, which maintains plasmids at low copy
                     number"
                     /label=rop
                     /translation="MTKQEKTALNMARFIRSQTLTLLEKLNELDADEQADICESLHDHA
                     DELYRSCLARFGDDGENL"
ORIGIN
        1 agtaaggcaa ccccgccagc ctagccggga gatctggcct attggttaaa aaatgagctg
       61 atttaacaaa aatttaacgc gaattttaac aaaatattaa cgcttacaat ttaggtggca
      121 cttttcgggg aaatgtgcgc ggaaccccta tttgtttatt tttctaaata cattcaaata
      181 tgtatccgct catgagacaa taaccctgat aaatgcttct ctagaaataa ttttgtttaa
      241 ctttaagaag gagatatacc atgggcagca gccatcatca tcatcatcac agcagcggcc
      301 tggtgccgcg cggcagccat atggctagca tgaacatcaa cgatgccctc acctccatcc
      361 tggcctcaaa aaaataccgc gccctttgcc ctgcaggatg tgctgtgtgc gccgcccgcc
      421 gaagccggcg acctggcgct gatttttaag cttttgcccc tgctggagcg ggagcaggcc
      481 ggttctgcca tggcactttt acaatccctc aataccccgc gcatggctgt cagctttccc
      541 acgcgtagtt taggcgggcg tggaaaaggc atggaggcga actacgccgc atggttcgag
      601 ggcggcttgc ccgccgagtt tgagattgag gataaaaaga ccatcggaac agaacttata
      661 tacttgataa aaaagaatgg ataactcgag caccaccacc accaccactg agatccggct
      721 gctaacaaag cccgaaagga agctgagttg gctgctgcca ccgctgagca aaaggccatc
      781 cgtcaggatg gccttctggt ggcacttttc ggggaaatgt gcgcggaacc cctatttgtt
      841 tatttttcta aatacattca aatatgtatc cgctcatgag acaataaccc tgataaatgc
      901 ttcaataata ttgaaaaagg aagagtatga gtattcaaca tttccgtgtc gcccttattc
      961 ccttttttgc ggcattttgc cttcctgttt ttgctcaccc agaaacgctg gtgaaagtaa
     1021 aagatgctga agatcagttg ggtgcacgag tgggttacat cgaactggat ctcaacagcg
     1081 gtaagatcct tgagagtttt cgccccgaag aacgttttcc aatgatgagc acttttaaag
     1141 ttctgctatg tggcgcggta ttatcccgta ttgacgccgg gcaagagcaa ctcggtcgcc
     1201 gcatacacta ttctcagaat gacttggttg agtactcacc agtcacagaa aagcatctta
     1261 cggatggcat gacagtaaga gaattatgca gtgctgccat aaccatgagt gataacactg
     1321 cggccaactt acttctgaca acgatcggag gaccgaagga gctaaccgct tttttgcaca
     1381 acatggggga tcatgtaact cgccttgatc gttgggaacc ggagctgaat gaagccatac
     1441 caaacgacga gcgtgacacc acgatgcctg cagcaatggc aacaacgttg cgcaaactat
     1501 taactggcga actacttact ctagcttccc ggcaacaatt aatagactgg atggaggcgg
     1561 ataaagttgc aggaccactt ctgcgctcgg cccttccggc tggctggttt attgctgata
     1621 aatctggagc cggtgagcgt gggtctcgcg gtatcattgc agcactgggg ccagatggta
     1681 agccctcccg tatcgtagtt atctacacga cggggagtca ggcaactatg gatgaacgaa
     1741 atagacagat cgctgagata ggtgcctcac tgattaagca ttggtaactg tcagaccaag
     1801 tttactcata tatactttag attgatttaa aacttcattt ttaatttaaa aggatctagg
     1861 tgaagatcct ttttgataat ctcatgacca aaatccctta acgtgagttt tcgttccact
     1921 gagcgtcaga ccccgtagaa aagatcaaag gatcttcttg agatcctttt tttctgcgcg
     1981 taatctgctg cttgcaaaca aaaaaaccac cgctaccagc ggtggtttgt ttgccggatc
     2041 aagagctacc aactcttttt ccgaaggtaa ctggcttcag cagagcgcag ataccaaata
     2101 ctgtccttct agtgtagccg tagttaggcc accacttcaa gaactctgta gcaccgccta
     2161 catacctcgc tctgctaatc ctgttaccag tggctgctgc cagtggcgat aagtcgtgtc
     2221 ttaccgggtt ggactcaaga cgatagttac cggataaggc gcagcggtcg ggctgaacgg
     2281 ggggttcgtg cacacagccc agcttggagc gaacgaccta caccgaactg agatacctac
     2341 agcgtgagct atgagaaagc gccacgcttc ccgaagggag aaaggcggac aggtatccgg
     2401 taagcggcag ggtcggaaca ggagagcgca cgagggagct tccaggggga aacgcctggt
     2461 atctttatag tcctgtcggg tttcgccacc tctgacttga gcgtcgattt ttgtgatgct
     2521 cgtcaggggg gcggagccta tggaaaaacg ccagcaacgc ggccttttta cggttcctgg
     2581 ccttttgctg gccttttgct cacatgttct ttcctgcgtt atcccctgat tctgtggata
     2641 accgtattac cgcctttgag tgagctgata ccgctcgccg cagccgaacg accgagcgca
     2701 gcgagtcagt gagcgaggaa gcggaagagc gcctgatgcg gtattttctc cttacgcatc
     2761 tgtgcggtat ttcacaccgc aatggtgcac tctcagtaca atctgctctg atgccgcata
     2821 gttaagccag tatacactcc gctatcgcta cgtgactggg tcatggctgc gccccgacac
     2881 ccgccaacac ccgctgacgc gccctgacgg gcttgtctgc tcccggcatc cgcttacaga
     2941 caagctgtga ccgtctccgg gagctgcatg tgtcagaggt tttcaccgtc atcaccgaaa
     3001 cgcgcgaggc agctgcggta aagctcatca gcgtggtcgt gaagcgattc acagatgtct
     3061 gcctgttcat ccgcgtccag ctcgttgagt ttctccagaa gcgttaatgt ctggcttctg
     3121 ataaagcggg ccatgttaag ggcggttttt tcctgtttgg tcactgatgc ctccgtgtaa
     3181 gggggatttc tgttcatggg ggtaatgata ccgatgaaac gagagaggat gctcacgata
     3241 cgggttactg atgatgaaca tgcccggtta ctggaacgtt gtgagggtaa acaactggcg
     3301 gtatggatgc ggcgggacca gagaaaaatc actcagggtc aatgccagcg cttcgttaat
     3361 acagatgtag gtgttccaca gggtagccag cagcatcctg cgatgcagat ccggaacata
     3421 atggtgcagg gcgctgactt ccgcgtttcc agactttacg aaacacggaa accgaagacc
     3481 attcatgttg ttgctcaggt cgcagacgtt ttgcagcagc agtcgcttca cgttcgctcg
     3541 cgtatcggtg attcattctg ctaacc
//
