[The description below was written by a language model from this plasmid's Addgene catalogue record and the feature table of its GenBank file.]
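Description:
pGDP3 rmtB is a 3,566 bp bacterial expression plasmid built on a pBR322 backbone and belonging to the Minimal Antibiotic Resistance Platform, a kit of plasmids that each express a single resistance gene in E. coli. It replicates from the ColE1/pMB1-type origin. Although the automated annotation calls this origin high-copy, the plasmid retains the rop gene, whose product holds copy number down, which agrees with the catalogue's low-copy designation. The pBR322 bom (basis of mobility) region is also present. Selection is by ampicillin through the bla beta-lactamase gene, which is driven by its own AmpR promoter.

The payload is rmtB from Escherichia coli, cloned between NheI and XhoI sites that are both preserved. RmtB is generally known as a 16S rRNA methyltransferase that confers aminoglycoside resistance. According to the catalogue, it is expressed constitutively from the Pbla promoter. The feature table does not annotate this upstream promoter or the rmtB coding region itself. It does show the surrounding expression elements: a phage T7 gene 10 ribosome binding site, an N-terminal 6xHis tag followed by a thrombin cleavage site, a second 6xHis annotation downstream, and the rrnB T2 transcription terminator. The annotated interval between the thrombin site and the second His tag looks short for a full-length methyltransferase gene, so the insert boundaries cannot be confirmed from the table alone.

The platform is intended for antibiotic dereplication and adjuvant discovery. Strains with defined resistance genes at a set expression level are tested against extracts or compounds to recognise known antibiotic classes or to find inhibitors of resistance.
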