Addgene plasmid #112880: pGDP3 rmtB
Purpose: This plasmid is part of the Minimal Antibiotic Resistance Platform (ARP) Kit (Addgene #1000000143). Low copy-number plasmid that constitutively expresses genes using the Pbla promoter.
Depositing lab: Gerard Wright. Depositing organization: McMaster University. Publication: A Common Platform for Antibiotic Dereplication and Adjuvant Discovery. Cox G, Sieron A, King AM, De Pascale G, Pawlowski AC, Koteva K, Wright GD. Cell Chem Biol. 2017 Jan 19;24(1):98-109. doi: 10.1016/j.chembiol.2016.11.011. Epub 2016 Dec 22. PubMed 28017602.
Backbone
  Vector backbone: pBR322
  Vector type: Bacterial Expression
Growth in bacteria
  Bacterial resistance: Ampicillin, 100 μg/mL
  Growth temperature: 37°C
  Growth strain: DH5alpha
  Copy number: Low Copy
Gene/Insert
  Gene/Insert name: rmtB
  Species: Escherichia coli
  Entrez Gene: RmtB (a.k.a. IPF_158)
  Promoter: Pbla
  Tag / fusion protein: 6xHis (N terminal on backbone)
  Cloning method: Restriction Enzyme; 5′ cloning site Nhel (not destroyed); 3′ cloning site XhoI (not destroyed)
  Sequencing primers: 5′ CATGAGACAATAACCCTG; 3′ CCAACTCAGCTTCCTTTC
Terms and licenses: Academic/Nonprofit Terms; Industry Terms: Not Available to Industry
Depositor comments: JoVE antibiotic dereplication paper: Zubyk, H.L., Cox, G., Wright, G.D. Antibiotic Dereplication Using the Antibiotic Resistance Platform. J. Vis. Exp. (152), e60536, doi:10.3791/60536 (2019). (https://www.jove.com/video/60536/antibiotic-dereplication-using-the-antibiotic-resistance-platform)
How to cite: pGDP3 rmtB was a gift from Gerard Wright (Addgene plasmid # 112880)
