>Addgene plasmid #112880 | pGDP3 rmtB | depositor partial sequence | sequence record 212764 | rmtB sequence
ATGAACATCAACGATGCCCTCACCTCCATCCTGGCCTCAAAAAAATACCGCGCCCTTTGCCCTGCAGGAT
GTGCTGTGTGCGCCGCCCGCCGAAGCCGGCGACCTGGCGCTGATTTTTAAGCTTTTGCCCCTGCTGGAGC
GGGAGCAGGCCGGTTCTGCCATGGCACTTTTACAATCCCTCAATACCCCGCGCATGGCTGTCAGCTTTCC
CACGCGTAGTTTAGGCGGGCGTGGAAAAGGCATGGAGGCGAACTACGCCGCATGGTTCGAGGGCGGCTTG
CCCGCCGAGTTTGAGATTGAGGATAAAAAGACCATCGGAACAGAACTTATATACTTGATAAAAAAGAATG
GATAA
